Addgene plasmid #197281: pEF SYT1-HaloTag
Purpose: Encodes full-length wild type synaptotagmin 1 (SYT1) with a C-terminal HaloTag
Depositing lab: Edwin Chapman. Publication: Synaptic vesicle proteins are selectively delivered to axons in mammalian neurons. Watson ET, Pauers MM, Seibert MJ, Vevea JD, Chapman ER. Elife. 2023 Feb 2;12:e82568. doi: 10.7554/eLife.82568. PubMed 36729040.
Backbone
  Vector backbone: pEF (#11154)
  Vector type: Mammalian Expression
Growth in bacteria
  Bacterial resistance: Ampicillin, 100 μg/mL
  Growth temperature: 37°C
  Growth strain: DH5alpha
  Copy number: High Copy
Gene/Insert
  Gene/Insert name: SYT1 and HaloTag
  Species: R. norvegicus (rat)
  Mutation: N/A
  Entrez Gene: Syt1 (a.k.a. P65)
  Promoter: EF1alpha
  Cloning method: Ligation Independent Cloning
Terms and licenses: Academic/Nonprofit Terms; Industry Terms: Not Available to Industry
Depositor comments: Please visit https://www.biorxiv.org/content/10.1101/2022.02.08.479521v1 for bioRxiv preprint.
How to cite: pEF SYT1-HaloTag was a gift from Edwin Chapman (Addgene plasmid # 197281 ; http://n2t.net/addgene:197281 ; RRID:Addgene_197281)
