[The description below was written by a language model from this plasmid's Addgene catalogue record and pLannotate feature annotations shown in this document.]
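Description:
pEF SYT1-HaloTag is a mammalian expression plasmid of about 6.5 kb built on the pEF backbone. It encodes full-length, wild-type rat synaptotagmin 1 (Syt1, also known as p65) fused at its C-terminus to HaloTag. In bacteria it is maintained as a high-copy plasmid through a ColE1/pUC-type origin and selected with ampicillin via the β-lactamase gene and its own promoter. The backbone also carries remnants of a lac promoter/operator region, as well as an SV40 origin of replication, which can support episomal amplification in cells expressing SV40 large T antigen. No mammalian selection marker is annotated, which suggests the plasmid is suited mainly to transient transfection.

Expression is driven by the strong constitutive human EF-1α promoter, followed by a short multiple cloning site remnant and the Syt1 open reading frame. Downstream of Syt1, the annotation shows a TEV protease recognition site in the linker and then the HaloTag coding sequence. HaloTag is a modified bacterial dehalogenase that forms a covalent bond with chloroalkane ligands, so the fusion protein can be labelled with cell-permeable or impermeant fluorescent dyes. The transcript ends in a rabbit β-globin polyadenylation signal. The short haemoglobin β "CDS" hit just upstream of that signal most likely reflects β-globin 3′ sequence belonging to this terminator region rather than a translated part of the fusion.

The associated study examined how synaptic vesicle proteins are selectively delivered to axons in mammalian neurons. This fits use of the construct for pulse-chase or live-cell imaging of synaptotagmin 1 trafficking and localisation.
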