Features (pLannotate 1.2.2; 19 found; start..end, strand, type, name):
    732..836     -  promoter       AmpR promoter: bla
    867..885     +  enhancer       CMV enhancer (fragment): human cytomegalovirus immediate early enhancer
    899..2080    +  promoter       EF-1α promoter: strong constitutive promoter for human elongation factor EF-1α
   2082..2112    +  misc_feature   MCS (fragment): multiple cloning site
   2118..3380    +  CDS            Syt1: SYT1_RAT - Experimental evidence at protein level: Swiss-Prot protein existence level 1. (Microbial infection) Receptor for C.botulinum neurotoxin type G (BoNT/G, botG); unlike the case with BoNT/B, interaction is not improved in the presence of gangliosides (PubMed:15123599, PubMed:20219474). BoNT/G toxin binds to the vesicular domain of Syt1 (residues 32-53) (PubMed:15123599, PubMed:20219474). From Rattus norvegicus (Rat).
   3423..3443    +  CDS            TEV site: tobacco etch virus (TEV) protease recognition and cleavage site
   3459..4342    +  CDS            HaloTag® (fragment): modified bacterial dehalogenase that forms covalent bonds with chloroalkane derivatives
   4353..4424    +  CDS            HBB (fragment): HBB_PONPY - Experimental evidence at transcript level: Swiss-Prot protein existence level 2. Involved in oxygen transport from the lung to the various peripheral tissues. From Pongo pygmaeus (Bornean orangutan).
   4495..4550    +  polyA_signal   β-globin poly(A) signal: rabbit β-globin polyadenylation signal (Gil and Proudfoot, 1987)
   4935..4951    -  protein_bind   lac operator: The lac repressor binds to the lac operator to inhibit transcription in E. coli. This inhibition can be relieved by adding lactose or isopropyl-β-D-thiogalactopyranoside (IPTG). lac repressor encoded by lacI
   4959..4989    -  promoter       lac promoter: promoter for the E. coli lac operon
   5004..5025    -  protein_bind   CAP binding site: CAP binding activates transcription in the presence of cAMP. E. coli catabolite activator protein
   5038..5077    -  CDS            lacI (fragment): lac repressor; lacI; The lac repressor binds to the lac operator to inhibit transcription in E. coli. This inhibition can be relieved by adding lactose or isopropyl-β-D-thiogalactopyranoside (IPTG).
   5084..5106    +  promoter       SV40 promoter (fragment): SV40 enhancer and early promoter
   5130..5265    +  rep_origin     SV40 ori: SV40 origin of replication
   5285..5419    +  polyA_signal   SV40 poly(A) signal: SV40 polyadenylation signal
   5421..5475    -  CDS            lacI (fragment): lac repressor; lacI; The lac repressor binds to the lac operator to inhibit transcription in E. coli. This inhibition can be relieved by adding lactose or isopropyl-β-D-thiogalactopyranoside (IPTG).
   5658..6246    -  rep_origin     ori: high-copy-number ColE1/pMB1/pBR322/pUC origin of replication
   6417..731     -  CDS            AmpR (across the origin): β-lactamase; bla; confers resistance to ampicillin, carbenicillin, and related antibiotics
>Addgene plasmid #197281 | pEF SYT1-HaloTag | addgene full sequence | sequence record 389099 | Addgene NGS Result
ATGATACCGCGAGACCCACGCTCACCGGCTCCAGATTTATCAGCAATAAACCAGCCAGCCGGAAGGGCCG
AGCGCAGAAGTGGTCCTGCAACTTTATCCGCCTCCATCCAGTCTATTAATTGTTGCCGGGAAGCTAGAGT
AAGTAGTTCGCCAGTTAATAGTTTGCGCAACGTTGTTGCCATTGCTACAGGCATCGTGGTGTCACGCTCG
TCGTTTGGTATGGCTTCATTCAGCTCCGGTTCCCAACGATCAAGGCGAGTTACATGATCCCCCATGTTGT
GCAAAAAAGCGGTTAGCTCCTTCGGTCCTCCGATCGTTGTCAGAAGTAAGTTGGCCGCAGTGTTATCACT
CATGGTTATGGCAGCACTGCATAATTCTCTTACTGTCATGCCATCCGTAAGATGCTTTTCTGTGACTGGT
GAGTACTCAACCAAGTCATTCTGAGAATAGTGTATGCGGCGACCGAGTTGCTCTTGCCCGGCGTCAATAC
GGGATAATACCGCGCCACATAGCAGAACTTTAAAAGTGCTCATCATTGGAAAACGTTCTTCGGGGCGAAA
ACTCTCAAGGATCTTACCGCTGTTGAGATCCAGTTCGATGTAACCCACTCGTGCACCCAACTGATCTTCA
GCATCTTTTACTTTCACCAGCGTTTCTGGGTGAGCAAAAACAGGAAGGCAAAATGCCGCAAAAAAGGGAA
TAAGGGCGACACGGAAATGTTGAATACTCATACTCTTCCTTTTTCAATATTATTGAAGCATTTATCAGGG
TTATTGTCTCATGAGCGGATACATATTTGAATGTATTTAGAAAAATAAACAAATAGGGGTTCCGCGCACA
TTTCCCCGAAAAGTGCCACCTGGGTCGACATTGATTATTGACTAGATCATCGCGTGAGGCTCCGGTGCCC
GTCAGTGGGCAGAGCGCACATCGCCCACAGTCCCCGAGAAGTTGGGGGGAGGGGTCGGCAATTGAACCGG
TGCCTAGAGAAGGTGGCGCGGGGTAAACTGGGAAAGTGATGTCGTGTACTGGCTCCGCCTTTTTCCCGAG
GGTGGGGGAGAACCGTATATAAGTGCAGTAGTCGCCGTGAACGTTCTTTTTCGCAACGGGTTTGCCGCCA
GAACACAGGTAAGTGCCGTGTGTGGTTCCCGCGGGCCTGGCCTCTTTACGGGTTATGGCCCTTGCGTGCC
TTGAATTACTTCCACGCCCCTGGCTGCAGTACGTGATTCTTGATCCCGAGCTTCGGGTTGGAAGTGGGTG
GGAGAGTTCGAGGCCTTGCGCTTAAGGAGCCCCTTCGCCTCGTGCTTGAGTTGAGGCCTGGCCTGGGCGC
TGGGGCCGCCGCGTGCGAATCTGGTGGCACCTTCGCGCCTGTCTCGCTGCTTTCGATAAGTCTCTAGCCA
TTTAAAATTTTTGATGACCTGCTGCGACGCTTTTTTTCTGGCAAGATAGTCTTGTAAATGCGGGCCAAGA
TCTGCACACTGGTATTTCGGTTTTTGGGGCCGCGGGCGGCGACGGGGCCCGTGCGTCCCAGCGCACATGT
TCGGCGAGGCGGGGCCTGCGAGCGCGGCCACCGAGAATCGGACGGGGGTAGTCTCAAGCTGGCCGGCCTG
CTCTGGTGCCTGGCCTCGCGCCGCCGTGTATCGCCCCGCCCTGGGCGGCAAGGCTGGCCCGGTCGGCACC
AGTTGCGTGAGCGGAAAGATGGCCGCTTCCCGGCCCTGCTGCAGGGAGCTCAAAATGGAGGACGCGGCGC
TCGGGAGAGCGGGCGGGTGAGTCACCCACACAAAGGAAAAGGGCCTTTCCGTCCTCAGCCGTCGCTTCAT
GTGACTCCACGGAGTACCGGGCGCCGTCCAGGCACCTCGATTAGTTCTCGAGCTTTTGGAGTACGTCGTC
TTTAGGTTGGGGGGAGGGGTTTTATGCGATGGAGTTTCCCCACACTGAGTGGGTGGAGACTGAAGTTAGG
CCAGCTTGGCACTTGATGTAATTCTCCTTGGAATTTGCCCTTTTTGAGTTTGGATCTTGGTTCATTCTCA
AGCCTCAGACAGTGGTTCAAAGTTTTTTTCTTCCATTTCAGGTGTCGTGAGGAATTCTGCAGTCGACGGT
ACCGCGGGCCCGCCACCATGGTGAGTGCCAGTCATCCTGAGGCCCTGGCCGCCCCTGTCACCACTGTTGC
GACCCTTGTCCCACACAATGCCACTGAGCCAGCCAGTCCTGGGGAAGGGAAGGAAGATGCCTTTTCCAAG
CTGAAGCAGAAGTTTATGAATGAGCTGCATAAAATTCCATTGCCACCGTGGGCCTTAATAGCCATAGCCA
TAGTTGCGGTCCTTTTAGTCGTAACCTGCTGCTTTTGTGTCTGTAAGAAATGTTTGTTCAAAAAGAAAAA
CAAGAAGAAGGGGAAGGAAAAGGGAGGAAAGAACGCCATTAACATGAAAGACGTGAAAGACTTAGGGAAG
ACCATGAAGGATCAGGCCCTTAAGGATGACGATGCTGAAACCGGACTGACTGATGGAGAAGAAAAGGAAG
AGCCCAAGGAAGAGGAGAAACTGGGAAAGCTCCAATATTCACTGGACTATGACTTCCAGAATAACCAGCT
GTTGGTGGGAATCATCCAGGCTGCTGAACTGCCCGCCCTGGACATGGGGGGTACATCCGATCCATACGTC
AAAGTCTTCCTGCTGCCTGACAAAAAGAAGAAATTTGAGACTAAAGTCCACCGGAAAACCCTCAATCCAG
TCTTCAATGAACAATTTACTTTCAAGGTACCCTACTCGGAATTAGGTGGCAAAACCCTGGTGATGGCTGT
GTATGACTTTGATCGCTTCTCCAAGCACGACATCATCGGAGAGTTCAAAGTTCCTATGAACACCGTGGAT
TTTGGCCATGTGACCGAGGAGTGGCGCGATCTCCAGAGCGCTGAGAAAGAAGAGCAAGAGAAACTGGGTG
ACATCTGCTTCTCCCTCCGCTACGTCCCTACTGCCGGCAAACTGACTGTTGTCATTCTGGAAGCCAAGAA
CCTGAAGAAGATGGATGTGGGTGGCTTATCTGATCCCTACGTGAAGATTCACCTGATGCAGAACGGTAAG
AGGCTGAAGAAGAAAAAGACGACGATTAAGAAGAACACACTCAACCCCTACTACAACGAGTCCTTCAGCT
TTGAAGTTCCGTTCGAGCAAATCCAGAAAGTGCAAGTGGTGGTAACTGTTTTGGACTATGACAAGATTGG
CAAGAACGACGCCATCGGCAAAGTCTTCGTTGGTTACAACAGCACTGGGGCGGAGCTGCGACACTGGTCA
GACATGCTGGCCAACCCCCGGCGACCCATCGCACAGTGGCACACTCTGCAGGTAGAGGAGGAGGTCGATG
CCATGCTGGCTGTCAAGAAGGGATCCGGAAGTTCGGGGTCCAGCGGTTCTTCAGGCAGTTCCGAGGATCT
GTACTTTCAGAGCGATAACGATGGATCCGAAATCGGTACTGGCTTTCCATTCGACCCCCATTATGTGGAA
GTCCTGGGCGAGCGCATGCACTACGTCGATGTTGGTCCGCGCGATGGCACCCCTGTGCTGTTCCTGCACG
GTAACCCGACCTCCTCCTACGTGTGGCGCAACATCATCCCGCATGTTGCACCGACCCATCGCTGCATTGC
TCCAGACCTGATCGGTATGGGCAAATCCGACAAACCAGACCTGGGTTATTTCTTCGACGACCACGTCCGC
TTCATGGATGCCTTCATCGAAGCCCTGGGTCTGGAAGAGGTCGTCCTGGTCATTCACGACTGGGGCTCCG
CTCTGGGTTTCCACTGGGCCAAGCGCAATCCAGAGCGCGTCAAAGGTATTGCATTTATGGAGTTCATCCG
CCCTATCCCGACCTGGGACGAATGGCCAGAATTTGCCCGCGAGACCTTCCAGGCCTTCCGCACCACCGAC
GTCGGCCGCAAGCTGATCATCGATCAGAACGTTTTTATCGAGGGTACGCTGCCGATGGGTGTCGTCCGCC
CGCTGACTGAAGTCGAGATGGACCATTACCGCGAGCCGTTCCTGAATCCTGTTGACCGCGAGCCACTGTG
GCGCTTCCCAAACGAGCTGCCAATCGCCGGTGAGCCAGCGAACATCGTCGCGCTGGTCGAAGAATACATG
GACTGGCTGCACCAGTCCCCTGTCCCGAAGCTGCTGTTCTGGGGCACCCCAGGCGTTCTGATCCCACCGG
CCGAAGCCGCTCGCCTGGCCAAAAGCCTGCCTAACTGCAAGGCTGTGGACATCGGCCCGGGTCTGAATCT
GCTGCAAGAAGACAACCCGGACCTGATCGGCAGCGAGATCGCGCGCTGGCTGTCTACTCTGGAGATTTCC
GGTTAAGGCCGCACTCCTCAGGTGCAGGCTGCCTATCAGAAGGTGGTGGCTGGTGTGGCCAATGCCCTGG
CTCACAAATACCACTGAGATCTTTTTCCCTCTGCCAAAAATTATGGGGACATCATGAAGCCCCTTGAGCA
TCTGACTTCTGGCTAATAAAGGAAATTTATTTTCATTGCAATAGTGTGTTGGAATTTTTTGTGTCTCTCA
CTCGGAAGGACATATGGGAGGGCAAATCATTTAAAACATCAGAATGAGTATTTGGTTTAGAGTTTGGCAA
CATATGCCCATATGCTGGCTGCCATGAACAAAGGTTGGCTATAAAGAGGTCATCAGTATATGAAACAGCC
CCCTGCTGTCCATTCCTTATTCCATAGAAAAGCCTTGACTTGAGGTTAGATTTTTTTTATATTTTGTTTT
GTGTTATTTTTTTCTTTAACATCCCTAAAATTTTCCTTACATGTTTTACTAGCCAGATTTTTCCTCCTCT
CCTGACTACTCCCAGTCATAGCTGTCCCTCTTCTCTTATGGAGATCCCTCGACCTGCAGCCCAAGCTTGG
CGTAATCATGGTCATAGCTGTTTCCTGTGTGAAATTGTTATCCGCTCACAATTCCACACAACATACGAGC
CGGAAGCATAAAGTGTAAAGCCTGGGGTGCCTAATGAGTGAGCTAACTCACATTAATTGCGTTGCGCTCA
CTGCCCGCTTTCCAGTCGGGAAACCTGTCGTGCCAGCGGATCCGCATCTCAATTAGTCAGCAACCATAGT
CCCGCCCCTAACTCCGCCCATCCCGCCCCTAACTCCGCCCAGTTCCGCCCATTCTCCGCCCCATGGCTGA
CTAATTTTTTTTATTTATGCAGAGGCCGAGGCCGCCTCGGCCTCTGAGCTATTCCAGAAGTAGTGAGGAG
GCTTTTTTGGAGGCCTAGGCTTTTGCAAAAAGCTAACTTGTTTATTGCAGCTTATAATGGTTACAAATAA
AGCAATAGCATCACAAATTTCACAAATAAAGCATTTTTTTCACTGCATTCTAGTTGTGGTTTGTCCAAAC
TCATCAATGTATCTTATCATGTCTGGATCCGCTGCATTAATGAATCGGCCAACGCGCGGGGAGAGGCGGT
TTGCGTATTGGGCGCTCTTCCGCTTCCTCGCTCACTGACTCGCTGCGCTCGGTCGTTCGGCTGCGGCGAG
CGGTATCAGCTCACTCAAAGGCGGTAATACGGTTATCCACAGAATCAGGGGATAACGCAGGAAAGAACAT
GTGAGCAAAAGGCCAGCAAAAGGCCAGGAACCGTAAAAAGGCCGCGTTGCTGGCGTTTTTCCATAGGCTC
CGCCCCCCTGACGAGCATCACAAAAATCGACGCTCAAGTCAGAGGTGGCGAAACCCGACAGGACTATAAA
GATACCAGGCGTTTCCCCCTGGAAGCTCCCTCGTGCGCTCTCCTGTTCCGACCCTGCCGCTTACCGGATA
CCTGTCCGCCTTTCTCCCTTCGGGAAGCGTGGCGCTTTCTCATAGCTCACGCTGTAGGTATCTCAGTTCG
GTGTAGGTCGTTCGCTCCAAGCTGGGCTGTGTGCACGAACCCCCCGTTCAGCCCGACCGCTGCGCCTTAT
CCGGTAACTATCGTCTTGAGTCCAACCCGGTAAGACACGACTTATCGCCACTGGCAGCAGCCACTGGTAA
CAGGATTAGCAGAGCGAGGTATGTAGGCGGTGCTACAGAGTTCTTGAAGTGGTGGCCTAACTACGGCTAC
ACTAGAAGAACAGTATTTGGTATCTGCGCTCTGCTGAAGCCAGTTACCTTCGGAAAAAGAGTTGGTAGCT
CTTGATCCGGCAAACAAACCACCGCTGGTAGCGGTGGTTTTTTTGTTTGCAAGCAGCAGATTACGCGCAG
AAAAAAAGGATCTCAAGAAGATCCTTTGATCTTTTCTACGGGGTCTGACGCTCAGTGGAACGAAAACTCA
CGTTAAGGGATTTTGGTCATGAGATTATCAAAAAGGATCTTCACCTAGATCCTTTTAAATTAAAAATGAA
GTTTTAAATCAATCTAAAGTATATATGAGTAAACTTGGTCTGACAGTTACCAATGCTTAATCAGTGAGGC
ACCTATCTCAGCGATCTGTCTATTTCGTTCATCCATAGTTGCCTGACTCCCCGTCGTGTAGATAACTACG
ATACGGGAGGGCTTACCATCTGGCCCCAGTGCTGCA
